Addgene plasmid #69923: pCMV-SPORT6-RNF114-UIMmut
Purpose: Expresses mutant myc-RNF114 in mammalian cells
Depositing lab: Francesca Capon. Depositing organization: King's College London. Publication: Functional analysis of the RNF114 psoriasis susceptibility gene implicates innate immune responses to double-stranded RNA in disease pathogenesis. Bijlmakers MJ, Kanneganti SK, Barker JN, Trembath RC, Capon F. Hum Mol Genet. 2011 Aug 15;20(16):3129-37. doi: 10.1093/hmg/ddr215. Epub 2011 May 13. PubMed 21571784.
Backbone
  Vector backbone: pCMV-SPORT6
  Backbone manufacturer: Invitrogen
  Backbone size w/o insert (bp): 4400
  Total vector size (bp): 5100
  Vector type: Mammalian Expression
  Selectable markers: Neomycin (select with G418)
Growth in bacteria
  Bacterial resistance: Ampicillin, 100 μg/mL
  Growth temperature: 37°C
  Growth strain: DH5alpha
  Copy number: High Copy
Gene/Insert
  Gene/Insert name: RNF114 (alt name: ZNF313)
  Species: H. sapiens (human)
  Insert size (bp): 700
  Mutation: S224P
  Entrez Gene: RNF114 (a.k.a. PSORS12, ZNF313)
  Promoter: CMV
  Cloning method: Restriction Enzyme; 5′ cloning site EcoRI (not destroyed); 3′ cloning site BamHI (not destroyed)
  Sequencing primers: 5′ CMV-F; 3′ T7
Terms and licenses: Academic/Nonprofit Terms; Industry Terms: Not Available to Industry
How to cite: pCMV-SPORT6-RNF114-UIMmut was a gift from Francesca Capon (Addgene plasmid # 69923 ; http://n2t.net/addgene:69923 ; RRID:Addgene_69923)
