[The description below was written by a language model from this plasmid's Addgene catalogue record.]
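Description:
pCMV-SPORT6-RNF114-UIMmut is a mammalian expression plasmid built on the Invitrogen pCMV-SPORT6 backbone (about 4.4 kb), giving a total construct of roughly 5.1 kb. It is maintained in E. coli as a high-copy plasmid under ampicillin selection. The catalogue entry also lists neomycin (G418) as a selectable marker for mammalian cells. No feature table accompanies the record, so the origin of replication, polyadenylation signal and other backbone elements cannot be confirmed from the information given.

The payload is an approximately 700 bp insert encoding human RNF114 (also known as ZNF313 or PSORS12), cloned between EcoRI and BamHI sites that both remain intact, so the insert can be excised or exchanged. Expression is driven by the CMV immediate-early promoter, a strong constitutive promoter widely used for transient overexpression in mammalian cells. According to the stated purpose the protein is produced as a myc-tagged form, which allows detection or immunoprecipitation with anti-myc antibodies, although the position of the tag is not specified. The insert carries an S224P substitution, and the "UIMmut" designation in the name suggests that this change is meant to disrupt the protein's ubiquitin-interacting motif.

The associated work concerns functional analysis of RNF114 as a psoriasis susceptibility gene and its link to innate immune responses to double-stranded RNA. In that setting, the construct would typically serve as a mutant comparator to wild-type RNF114 in transfected mammalian cells, to test how far the protein's activity depends on the mutated residue.
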