>Addgene plasmid #69923 | pCMV-SPORT6-RNF114-UIMmut | addgene partial sequence | sequence record 136300 | CMV-F 5'-CGCAAATGGGCGGTAGGCGTG-3'
CTATATAAGCAGAGCTCGTTTAGTGAACCGTCAGATCGCCTGGAGACGCCATCCACGCTGTTTTGACCTC
CATAGAAGACACCGGGACCGATCCAGCCTCCGGACTCTAGCCTAGGCCGCGGGACGGATAACAATTTCAC
ACAGGAAACAGCTATGACCATTAGGCCTATTTAGGTGACACTATAGAACAAGTTTGTACAAAAAAGCAGG
CTGGTACCGGTCCGGAATTCCCGGGATATCGTCGACCCACGCGTCCGGCAAGATGGCGGCGCAACAGCGG
GACTGCGGGGGTGCTGCGCAGCTGGCGGGGCCGGCGGCGGAGGCTGACCCCCTAGGACGCTTCACGTGTC
CCGTGTGCTTAGAGGTGTACGAGAAGCCGGTACAGGTGCCCTGCGGACACGTCTTTTGCTCTGCATGCCT
GCAGGAATGTCTGAAGCCGAAGAAGCCTGTCTGTGGGGTGTGTCGCAGCGCTCTGGCACCTGGCGTCCGA
GCCGTGGAGCTCGAGCGGCAGATCGAGAGCACAGAGACTTCTTGCCATGGCTGCCGTAAGAATTTCTTCC
TGTCCAAGATCCGGTCCCACGTGGCTACTTGTTCCAAATACCAGAATTACATCATGGAAGGTGTGAAGGC
CACCATTAAGGATGCATCTCTTCAGCCAAGGAATGTTCCAAACCGTTACACCTTTCCTTGTCCTTACTGT
CCTGAGAAGAACTTTGATCAGGAAGGACTTGTGGAACACTGCAAATTATTCCATAGCACGGATACCAAAT
CTGTGGTTTGTCCGATATGTGCCTCGATGCCCTGGGGAGACCCCAACTACCGCAGCGCCAACTTCAGAGA
GCACATCCAGCGCCGGCACCGGTTTTCTTATGACACTTTTGTGGATTATGATGTTGATGAAGAGGACATG
ATGAATCAGGTGTTGCAGCGCCCCATCATCGACCAGTGAGCAGAGTCCGTGCTTGCTATCTGTCTCATGT
TACAGAGCTTCCATTACATATTAAACGTGAAATCTATGACTCCTGTACCTTACCTGTTCAACAGACCTGA
AAATGAGCCATGGCATTGGGACAGGGTCACTTCTGACAGGG
