>Addgene plasmid #69923 | pCMV-SPORT6-RNF114-UIMmut | addgene partial sequence | sequence record 136301 | SV40pro-F 5'-TATTTATGCAGAGGCCGAGG-3'
CCACTGGAAAAAAATAGTTTTTTCATTAGTATTTCTCGGGAGGACCCAAAAGTTAAGGTCAGCTTGTTCA
CTGTAATTTCTGGAAGAAGTTCACTCAGACCTTCCTGAATTCAGATCATCTCAGAAGTCTGGAGGGAAAT
CTGGCGAAACCTTCGTTTGAGGGACTGATGTGAGTGTATGTCCACCTCACTGGTGGCACCGAGAAACTTA
CTTCCTTGTATTAAGTGCACTTCTTGTATTTCTAATAAGATGACTTTCCAGAAAGTGAGATTTGTTATGT
TCTGGCTTTTAAAAGGTAAAATATAAATAAATTTCATAACTTAAAAAAAAAAAAAAAGGGCGGCCGCTCT
AGAGTATCCCTCGAGGGGCCCAAGCTTACGCGTACCCAGCTTTCTTGTACAAAGTGGTCCCTATAGTGAG
TCGTATTATAAGCTAGGCACTGGCCGTCGTTTTACAACGTCGTGACTGGGAAAACTGCTAGCTTGGGATC
TTTGTGAAGGAACCTTACTTCTGTGGTGTGACATAATTGGACAAACTACCTACAGAGATTTAAAGCTCTA
AGGTAAATATAAAATTTTTAAGTGTATAATGTGTTAAACTAGCTGCATATGCTTGCTGCTTGAGAGTTTT
GCTTACTGAGTATGATTTATGAAAATATTATACACAGGAGCTAGTGATTCTAATTGTTTGTGTATTTTAG
ATTCACAGTCCCAAGGCTCATTTCAGGCCCCTCAGTCCTCACAGTCTGTTCATGATCATAATCAGCCATA
CCACATTTGTAGAGGTTTTACTTGCTTTAAAAAACCTCCCACACCTCCCCCTGAACCTGAAACATAAAA
