>Addgene plasmid #69923 | pCMV-SPORT6-RNF114-UIMmut | addgene partial sequence | sequence record 138657 | T7 5'-TAATACGACTCACTATAGGG-3'
GGGTACGCGTAAGCTTGGGCCCCTCGAGGGATACTCTAGAGCGGCCGCCCTTTTTTTTTTTTTTTAAGTT
ATGAAATTTATTTATATTTTACCTTTTAAAAGCCAGAACATAACAAATCTCACTTTCTGGAAAGTCATCT
TATTAGAAATACAAGAAGTGCACTTAATACAAGGAAGTAAGTTTCTCGGTGCCACCAGTGAGGTGGACAT
ACACTCACATCAGTCCCTCAAACGAAGGTTTCGCCAGATTTCCCTCCAGACTTCTGAGATGATCTGAATT
CAGGAAGGTCTGAGTGAACTTCTTCCAGAAATTACAGTGAACAAGCTGACCTTAACTTTTGGGTCCTCCC
GAGAAATACTAATGAAAAAACTATTTTTTTCCAGTGGGCCCTGTGTTTGCTGGCTTCTCGGCATCTGCAG
CTCTTCACCGGCAGGCGCGGAGCCCCACAGCAGCAGTGTACAAGCGCGAGGTAGCACTTGCAGCCCCATC
AGAGACATATGACATCAAAAAACCAACCTAAACCCATATGCCTTTTGGTCAATCAGAGGTTCTGCTCCTA
CAGATTAGGCTGACAGCTCTTGGACTTATATTTATTAATATTTGTGAAATATGAACTCCAAGGTTCTTGA
GCTGTTCCTAAAGCAAGTTTCCAGCAACAGCTTTTATTAACAACTGTTCATCTTGCGATGTGCTGTGCCT
TATGAACGATGTCTCGTCAGAACAGACCAGGGGTGGTACTGGGTTTCCTATAGCTTCTCTCTGCATCTAC
AAAGCAGGTTTTCAAACACATTTTACATGTCGAAACCAGTGTCATAAGGAAAACATTTGTGACAGAAAAA
CAATGCTCAGTTTAATCTAAGTTACCAAGCAGAAGGTAAAAGAACTAGTATCCGCTGAGTCCCCAAACCT
CTTTCTTCTAATTCATCTGAGGATTTTTTGTGCTTCTAGAACAAGAATGTAGGCAGGCTCCCAAATGGAG
AGGTAAACATGACCGCGTTGTTTGAAACTACTTCATTAATTTGTAAATCAGAACCAAAA
